>Addgene plasmid #170886 | pUPD+35St | addgene full sequence | sequence record 335134 | Addgene NGS Result
CTCGGCTTCGGCCATGCTAGAGTCCGCAAAAATCACCAGTCTCTCTCTACAAATCTATCTCTCTCTATTT
TTCTCCAGAATAATGTGTGAGTAGTTCCCAGATAAGGGAATTAGGGTTCTTATAGGGTTTCGCTCATGTG
TTGAGCATATAAGAAACCCTTAGTATGTATTTGTATTTGTAAAATACTTCTATCAATAAAATTTCTAATT
CCTAAAACCAAAATCCAGTGACCTCGCTCGAGACCACTCATCGCCCAATCACTAGTGAATTCGCGGCCGC
CTGCAGGTCGACCATATGGGAGAGCTCCCAACGCGTTGGATGCATAGCTTGAGTATTCTATAGTGTCACC
TAAATAGCTTGGCGTAATCATGGTCATAGCTGTTTCCTGTGTGAAATTGTTATCCGCTCACAATTCCACA
CAACATACGAGCCGGAAGCATAAAGTGTAAAGCCTGGGGTGCCTAATGAGTGAGCTAACTCACATTAATT
GCGTTGCGCTCACTGCCCGCTTTCCAGTCGGGAAACCTGTCGTGCCAGCTGCATTAATGAATCGGCCAAC
GCGCGGGGAGAGGCGGTTTGCGTATTGGGCGCTCTTCCGCTTCCTCGCTCACTGACTCGCTGCGCTCGGT
CGTTCGGCTGCGGCGAGCGGTATCAGCTCACTCAAAGGCGGTAATACGGTTATCCACAGAATCAGGGGAT
AACGCAGGAAAGAACATGTGAGCAAAAGGCCAGCAAAAGGCCAGGAACCGTAAAAAGGCCGCGTTGCTGG
CGTTTTTCCATAGGCTCCGCCCCCCTGACGAGCATCACAAAAATCGACGCTCAAGTCAGAGGTGGCGAAA
CCCGACAGGACTATAAAGATACCAGGCGTTTCCCCCTGGAAGCTCCCTCGTGCGCTCTCCTGTTCCGACC
CTGCCGCTTACCGGATACCTGTCCGCCTTTCTCCCTTCGGGAAGCGTGGCGCTTTCTCATAGCTCACGCT
GTAGGTATCTCAGTTCGGTGTAGGTCGTTCGCTCCAAGCTGGGCTGTGTGCACGAACCCCCCGTTCAGCC
CGACCGCTGCGCCTTATCCGGTAACTATCGTCTTGAGTCCAACCCGGTAAGACACGACTTATCGCCACTG
GCAGCAGCCACTGGTAACAGGATTAGCAGAGCGAGGTATGTAGGCGGTGCTACAGAGTTCTTGAAGTGGT
GGCCTAACTACGGCTACACTAGAAGAACAGTATTTGGTATCTGCGCTCTGCTGAAGCCAGTTACCTTCGG
AAAAAGAGTTGGTAGCTCTTGATCCGGCAAACAAACCACCGCTGGTAGCGGTGGTTTTTTTGTTTGCAAG
CAGCAGATTACGCGCAGAAAAAAAGGATCTCAAGAAGATCCTTTGATCTTTTCTACGGGGTCTGACGCTC
AGTGGAACGAAAACTCACGTTAAGGGATTTTGGTCATGAGATTATCAAAAAGGATCTTCACCTAGATCCT
TTTAAATTAAAAATGAAGTTTTAAATCAATCTAAAGTATATATGAGTAAACTTGGTCTGACAGTTACCAA
TGCTTAATCAGTGAGGCACCTATCTCAGCGATCTGTCTATTTCGTTCATCCATAGTTGCCTGACTCCCCG
TCGTGTAGATAACTACGATACGGGAGGGCTTACCATCTGGCCCCAGTGCTGCAATGATACCGCGAGACCC
ACGCTCACCGGCTCCAGATTTATCAGCAATAAACCAGCCAGCCGGAAGGGCCGAGCGCAGAAGTGGTCCT
GCAACTTTATCCGCCTCCATCCAGTCTATTAATTGTTGCCGGGAAGCTAGAGTAAGTAGTTCGCCAGTTA
ATAGTTTGCGCAACGTTGTTGCCATTGCTACAGGCATCGTGGTGTCACGCTCGTCGTTTGGTATGGCTTC
ATTCAGCTCCGGTTCCCAACGATCAAGGCGAGTTACATGATCCCCCATGTTGTGCAAAAAAGCGGTTAGC
TCCTTCGGTCCTCCGATCGTTGTCAGAAGTAAGTTGGCCGCAGTGTTATCACTCATGGTTATGGCAGCAC
TGCATAATTCTCTTACTGTCATGCCATCCGTAAGATGCTTTTCTGTGACTGGTGAGTACTCAACCAAGTC
ATTCTGAGAATAGTGTATGCGGCGACCGAGTTGCTCTTGCCCGGCGTCAATACGGGATAATACCGCGCCA
CATAGCAGAACTTTAAAAGTGCTCATCATTGGAAAACGTTCTTCGGGGCGAAAACTCTCAAGGATCTTAC
CGCTGTTGAGATCCAGTTCGATGTAACCCACTCGTGCACCCAACTGATCTTCAGCATCTTTTACTTTCAC
CAGCGTTTCTGGGTGAGCAAAAACAGGAAGGCAAAATGCCGCAAAAAAGGGAATAAGGGCGACACGGAAA
TGTTGAATACTCATACTCTTCCTTTTTCAATATTATTGAAGCATTTATCAGGGTTATTGTCTCATGAGCG
GATACATATTTGAATGTATTTAGAAAAATAAACAAATAGGGGTTCCGCGCACATTTCCCCGAAAAGTGCC
ACCTGATGCGGTGTGAAATACCGCACAGATGCGTAAGGAGAAAATACCGCATCAGGAAATTGTAAGCGTT
AATATTTTGTTAAAATTCGCGTTAAATTTTTGTTAAATCAGCTCATTTTTTAACCAATAGGCCGAAATCG
GCAAAATCCCTTATAAATCAAAAGAATAGACCGAGATAGGGT
[37 nt withheld, positions 2703-2739]
AAAGAACGTGGACTCCAACGTCAAAGG
[49 nt withheld, positions 2767-2815]
T
[91 nt withheld, positions 2817-2907]
G
[124 nt withheld, positions 2909-3032]
CCATTCGCCATTCAGGCTGCGCAACTGTTGGGAAGGGCGATCGGTGCGGGCCTCTTCGCTATTACGCCAG
CTGGCGAAAGGGGGATGTGCTGCAAGGCGATTAAGTTGGGTAACGCCAGGGTTTTCCCAGTCACGACGTT
GTAAAACGACGGCCAGTGAATTGTAATACGACTCACTATAGGGCGAATTGGGCCCGACGTCGCATGCTCC
CGGCCGCCATGGCGGCCGCGGGAATTCGATTGGGCGATGAGTGGT
Features (pLannotate 1.2.2; 14 found; start..end, strand, type, name):
     70..229     +  polyA_signal   CaMV poly(A) signal (fragment): cauliflower mosaic virus polyadenylation signal
    263..325     -  CDS            VESPI_VESMG (fragment): Experimental evidence at protein level: Swiss-Prot protein existence level 1. Shows contractile activity on isolated ileum smooth muscle. From Vespa magnifica (Hornet).
    337..355     -  promoter       SP6 promoter: promoter for bacteriophage SP6 RNA polymerase
    397..413     -  protein_bind   lac operator: The lac repressor binds to the lac operator to inhibit transcription in E. coli. This inhibition can be relieved by adding lactose or isopropyl-β-D-thiogalactopyranoside (IPTG). lac repressor encoded by lacI
    421..451     -  promoter       lac promoter: promoter for the E. coli lac operon
    466..487     -  protein_bind   CAP binding site: CAP binding activates transcription in the presence of cAMP. E. coli catabolite activator protein
    500..592     -  CDS            lacI (fragment): lac repressor; lacI; The lac repressor binds to the lac operator to inhibit transcription in E. coli. This inhibition can be relieved by adding lactose or isopropyl-β-D-thiogalactopyranoside (IPTG).
    775..1363    -  rep_origin     ori: high-copy-number ColE1/pMB1/pBR322/pUC origin of replication
   1534..2394    -  CDS            AmpR: β-lactamase; bla; confers resistance to ampicillin, carbenicillin, and related antibiotics
   2395..2499    -  promoter       AmpR promoter: bla
   2526..2576    +  misc_feature   bom (fragment): basis of mobility region from pBR322
   2604..3032    -  rep_origin     f1 ori (sequence partly withheld): f1 bacteriophage origin of replication; arrow indicates direction of (+) strand synthesis
   3036..3193    -  CDS            lacZα (fragment): LacZα fragment of β-galactosidase; lacZ fragment
   3196..3214    +  promoter       T7 promoter: promoter for bacteriophage T7 RNA polymerase
