[The description below was written by a language model from this plasmid's Addgene catalogue record and pLannotate feature annotations shown in this document.]
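Description:
pUPD+35St is a level-0 "Phytobrick" part plasmid that stores the cauliflower mosaic virus 35S terminator (35St) as a standardized module for Golden Gate-style assembly of plant expression constructs. It is built on the pUPD universal part domesticator backbone (about 3.1 kb), giving a sequenced plasmid of roughly 3.3 kb. Although catalogued as a plant expression vector, it carries no plant promoter, coding sequence, plant selection marker or T-DNA elements. It works as a part donor rather than as something expressed in plants on its own.

The plasmid is propagated in E. coli through a high-copy ColE1/pUC-type origin and selected with ampicillin via the AmpR (β-lactamase) gene and its native promoter. An f1 phage origin is also present. The approximately 230 bp insert is annotated as a CaMV poly(A) signal fragment, which provides transcript 3′-end processing and polyadenylation when placed downstream of a coding sequence in a plant transcriptional unit. It was introduced through Esp3I sites that were destroyed during cloning, and the depositor notes that it can be released by BsaI digestion, the usual route for passing a domesticated part into higher-level assemblies.

The cloning site is flanked by T7 and SP6 promoters and by remnants of the lac promoter/operator and lacZα region, consistent with a disrupted blue/white screening cassette in the parent backbone. The short lacI, bom and hornet peptide hits are fragmentary annotation matches and probably not functional features. The part was deposited alongside work on a ratiometric dual-colour luciferase reporter for characterizing plant transcriptional regulatory elements; its exact place in those reporter constructs is not stated in the record.
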