Addgene plasmid #170886: pUPD+35St
Purpose: Phytobrick - 35St
Depositing lab: Markita Landry. Depositing organization: University of California, Berkeley. Publication: A Ratiometric Dual Color Luciferase Reporter for Fast Characterization of Transcriptional Regulatory Elements in Plants. Gonzalez-Grandio E, Demirer GS, Ma W, Brady S, Landry MP. ACS Synth Biol. 2021 Sep 14. doi: 10.1021/acssynbio.1c00248. PubMed 34520169.
Backbone
  Vector backbone: pUPD
  Backbone manufacturer: Diego Orzaez Lab
  Backbone size w/o insert (bp): 3057
  Vector type: Plant Expression
Growth in bacteria
  Bacterial resistance: Ampicillin, 100 μg/mL
  Growth temperature: 37°C
  Growth strain: DH5alpha
  Copy number: High Copy
Gene/Insert
  Gene/Insert name: 35St (alt name: Cauliflower mosaic virus 35S terminator)
  Species: Cauliflower Mosaic Virus
  Insert size (bp): 230
  Cloning method: Restriction Enzyme; 5′ cloning site Esp3I (destroyed during cloning); 3′ cloning site Esp3I (destroyed during cloning)
  Sequencing primers: 5′ ATAGGCGTATCACGAGGCAG; 3′ CGAGTCAGTGAGCGAGGAAG
Terms and licenses: Academic/Nonprofit Terms; Industry Terms: Not Available to Industry
Depositor comments: Insert can be excised by BsaI digestion . Please visit https://www.biorxiv.org/content/10.1101/2021.05.26.443018v2 to read the preprint on bioRxiv
How to cite: pUPD+35St was a gift from Markita Landry (Addgene plasmid # 170886 ; http://n2t.net/addgene:170886 ; RRID:Addgene_170886)
